Addgene plasmid #146314: pT7-EGFP-C1-HsAGO1_F
Purpose: Mammalian Expression of HsAGO1
Depositing lab: Elisa Izaurralde. Depositing organization: Max Planck Institute for Developmental Biology. Publication: The C-terminal domains of human TNRC6A, TNRC6B, and TNRC6C silence bound transcripts independently of Argonaute proteins. Lazzaretti D, Tournier I, Izaurralde E. RNA. 2009 Jun . 15(6):1059-66. 10.1261/rna.1606309 PubMed 19383768.
Backbone
  Vector backbone: Unknown
  Vector type: Mammalian Expression
Growth in bacteria
  Bacterial resistance: Kanamycin, 50 μg/mL
  Growth temperature: 37°C
  Growth strain: DH5alpha
  Copy number: High Copy
Gene/Insert
  Gene/Insert name: HsAGO1
  Species: H. sapiens (human)
  Mutation: N574S
  Entrez Gene: AGO1 (a.k.a. EIF2C, EIF2C1, GERP95, NEDLBAS, Q99, hAgo1)
  Cloning method: Unknown
Terms and licenses: Academic/Nonprofit Terms; Industry Terms: Not Available to Industry
Depositor comments: ORF extracted from NCBI: NM_012199.2. Plasmids from this collection were made available to the research community and donated after the lab closed. Please note that the sequence provided by the depositing laboratory may be theoretical/predicted or based on Sanger sequencing results. There may be discrepancies between sequencing results obtained by Addgene and the depositor sequence. If an Addgene verified sequence is not available, please contact before placing your order to request that our lab fully sequence the plasmid.
How to cite: pT7-EGFP-C1-HsAGO1_F was a gift from Elisa Izaurralde (Addgene plasmid # 146314 ; http://n2t.net/addgene:146314 ; RRID:Addgene_146314)
