[The description below was written by a language model from this plasmid's Addgene catalogue record and pLannotate feature annotations shown in this document.]
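Description:
pT7-EGFP-C1-HsAGO1_F is a 7.3 kb mammalian expression plasmid encoding human Argonaute 1 (AGO1, also known as EIF2C1) fused to the C-terminus of EGFP. The catalogue lists the backbone as unknown, although the name and the feature layout are consistent with an EGFP-C1-style vector carrying an added T7 promoter. It is maintained in E. coli at high copy through a ColE1/pUC-type origin and selected with kanamycin. An f1 origin is also present. The single NeoR/KanR gene (Tn5 aminoglycoside phosphotransferase) sits behind tandem bacterial (bla) and SV40 early promoters and is followed by an HSV TK polyadenylation signal, so the same marker gives kanamycin resistance in bacteria and can support G418 selection in mammalian cells.

The expression cassette is driven by the CMV immediate-early enhancer and promoter. A T7 promoter lies between it and the coding region, which would in principle allow transcription by T7 RNA polymerase. EGFP is followed by a short remnant of the multiple cloning site and then directly by the AGO1 open reading frame, with an SV40 poly(A) signal terminating the transcript. The record states that the ORF derives from an NCBI reference mRNA and carries an N574S substitution. Short annotated fragments such as the HIV-1 LTR, SV40 large T antigen, ble and bGH poly(A) hits are probably incidental matches to backbone sequence rather than functional elements. The two feature tables describe the same 7,318 nt sequence offset by a few bases.

The stated purpose is expression of HsAGO1 in mammalian cells. The GFP tag would allow visualisation or tag-based detection of this small-RNA-binding silencing factor, and the associated study concerns silencing by the human TNRC6 (GW182) proteins and its relationship to Argonautes.
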