Features (pLannotate 1.2.2; 18 found; start..end, strand, type, name):
      1..304     +  enhancer       CMV enhancer: human cytomegalovirus immediate early enhancer
    305..508     +  promoter       CMV promoter: human cytomegalovirus (CMV) immediate early promoter
    504..537     +  LTR            5' LTR (truncated) (fragment): truncated 5' long terminal repeat (LTR) from HIV-1
    553..571     +  promoter       T7 promoter: promoter for bacteriophage T7 RNA polymerase
    605..1321    +  CDS            EGFP: EGFP is a basic (constitutively fluorescent) green fluorescent protein published in 1996, derived from Aequorea victoria. It is reported to be a rapidly-maturing weak dimer with moderate acid sensitivity.
   1322..1342    +  misc_feature   MCS (fragment): multiple cloning site
   1343..3913    +  CDS            AGO1: AGO1_HUMAN - Also known as EIF2C1. Experimental evidence at protein level: Swiss-Prot protein existence level 1. Required for RNA-mediated gene silencing (RNAi). Binds to short RNAs such as microRNAs (miRNAs) or short interfering RNAs (siRNAs), and represses the translation of mRNAs which are complementary to them. Lacks endonuclease activity and does not appear to cleave target mRNAs. Also required for transcriptional gene silencing (TGS) of promoter regions which are complementary to bound short antigene RNAs (agRNAs). From Homo sapiens (Human).
   3939..4023    +  CDS            large T antigen (fragment): large T antigen from SV40 (simian virus 40)
   4046..4167    +  polyA_signal   SV40 poly(A) signal: SV40 polyadenylation signal
   4201..4629    -  rep_origin     f1 ori (sequence partly withheld): f1 bacteriophage origin of replication; arrow indicates direction of (+) strand synthesis
   4656..4760    +  promoter       AmpR promoter: bla
   4762..5119    +  promoter       SV40 promoter: SV40 enhancer and early promoter
   5154..5948    +  CDS            NeoR/KanR: aminoglycoside phosphotransferase from Tn5; aph(3')-II (or nptII); confers resistance to neomycin, kanamycin, and G418 (Geneticin®)
   5969..6121    +  CDS            ble (fragment): BLE_KLEPN - Experimental evidence at protein level: Swiss-Prot protein existence level 1. Binding protein with a strong affinity to the bleomycin family of antibiotics. Binds to CL990; an antimitotic-antibiotic compound. From Klebsiella pneumoniae.
   6180..6227    +  polyA_signal   HSV TK poly(A) signal: herpes simplex virus thymidine kinase polyadenylation signal (Cole and Stacy, 1985)
   6318..6334    -  polyA_signal   bGH poly(A) signal (fragment): bovine growth hormone polyadenylation signal
   6556..7144    +  rep_origin     ori: high-copy-number ColE1/pMB1/pBR322/pUC origin of replication
   7259..7318    +  enhancer       CMV enhancer (fragment): human cytomegalovirus immediate early enhancer
>Addgene plasmid #146314 | pT7-EGFP-C1-HsAGO1_F | addgene full sequence | sequence record 476231 | Addgene NGS Result
CGTTACATAACTTACGGTAAATGGCCCGCCTGGCTGACCGCCCAACGACCCCCGCCCATTGACGTCAATA
ATGACGTATGTTCCCATAGTAACGCCAATAGGGACTTTCCATTGACGTCAATGGGTGGAGTATTTACGGT
AAACTGCCCACTTGGCAGTACATCAAGTGTATCATATGCCAAGTACGCCCCCTATTGACGTCAATGACGG
TAAATGGCCCGCCTGGCATTATGCCCAGTACATGACCTTATGGGACTTTCCTACTTGGCAGTACATCTAC
GTATTAGTCATCGCTATTACCATGGTGATGCGGTTTTGGCAGTACATCAATGGGCGTGGATAGCGGTTTG
ACTCACGGGGATTTCCAAGTCTCCACCCCATTGACGTCAATGGGAGTTTGTTTTGGCACCAAAATCAACG
GGACTTTCCAAAATGTCGTAACAACTCCGCCCCATTGACGCAAATGGGCGGTAGGCGTGTACGGTGGGAG
GTCTATATAAGCAGAGCTCTCTGGCTAACTAGAGAACCCACTGCTTACTGGCTTATCGAAATTAATACGA
CTCACTATAGGGAGACCCAAGCTCTAGCGCTACCGGTCGCCACCATGGTGAGCAAGGGCGAGGAGCTGTT
CACCGGGGTGGTGCCCATCCTGGTCGAGCTGGACGGCGACGTAAACGGCCACAAGTTCAGCGTGTCCGGC
GAGGGCGAGGGCGATGCCACCTACGGCAAGCTGACCCTGAAGTTCATCTGCACCACCGGCAAGCTGCCCG
TGCCCTGGCCCACCCTCGTGACCACCCTGACCTACGGCGTGCAGTGCTTCAGCCGCTACCCCGACCACAT
GAAGCAGCACGACTTCTTCAAGTCCGCCATGCCCGAAGGCTACGTCCAGGAGCGCACCATCTTCTTCAAG
GACGACGGCAACTACAAGACCCGCGCCGAGGTGAAGTTCGAGGGCGACACCCTGGTGAACCGCATCGAGC
TGAAGGGCATCGACTTCAAGGAGGACGGCAACATCCTGGGGCACAAGCTGGAGTACAACTACAACAGCCA
CAACGTCTATATCATGGCCGACAAGCAGAAGAACGGCATCAAGGTGAACTTCAAGATCCGCCACAACATC
GAGGACGGCAGCGTGCAGCTCGCCGACCACTACCAGCAGAACACCCCCATCGGCGACGGCCCCGTGCTGC
TGCCCGACAACCACTACCTGAGCACCCAGTCCGCCCTGAGCAAAGACCCCAACGAGAAGCGCGATCACAT
GGTCCTGCTGGAGTTCGTGACCGCCGCCGGGATCACTCTCGGCATGGACGAGCTGTACAAGTCCGGACTC
AGATCTCGAGCTATGGAAGCGGGACCCTCGGGAGCAGCTGCGGGCGCTTACCTGCCCCCCCTGCAGCAGG
TGTTCCAGGCACCTCGCCGGCCTGGCATTGGCACTGTGGGGAAACCAATCAAGCTCCTGGCCAATTACTT
TGAGGTGGACATCCCTAAGATCGACGTGTACCACTACGAGGTGGACATCAAGCCGGATAAGTGTCCCCGT
AGAGTCAACCGGGAAGTGGTGGAATACATGGTCCAGCATTTCAAGCCTCAGATCTTTGGTGATCGCAAGC
CTGTGTATGATGGAAAGAAGAACATTTACACTGTCACAGCACTGCCCATTGGCAACGAACGGGTCGACTT
TGAGGTGACAATCCCTGGGGAAGGGAAGGATCGAATCTTTAAGGTCTCCATCAAGTGGCTAGCCATTGTG
AGCTGGCGAATGCTGCATGAGGCCCTGGTCAGCGGCCAGATCCCTGTTCCCTTGGAGTCTGTGCAAGCCC
TGGATGTGGCCATGAGGCACCTGGCATCCATGAGGTACACCCCTGTGGGCCGCTCCTTCTTCTCACCGCC
TGAGGGCTACTACCACCCGCTGGGGGGTGGGCGCGAGGTCTGGTTCGGCTTTCACCAGTCTGTGCGCCCT
GCCATGTGGAAGATGATGCTCAACATTGATGTCTCAGCCACTGCCTTTTATAAGGCACAGCCAGTGATTG
AGTTCATGTGTGAGGTGCTGGACATCAGGAACATAGATGAGCAGCCCAAGCCCCTCACGGACTCTCAGCG
CGTTCGCTTCACCAAGGAGATCAAGGGCCTGAAGGTGGAAGTCACCCACTGTGGACAGATGAAGAGGAAG
TACCGCGTGTGTAATGTTACCCGTCGCCCTGCTAGCCATCAGACATTCCCCTTACAGCTGGAGAGTGGAC
AGACTGTGGAGTGCACAGTGGCACAGTATTTCAAGCAGAAATATAACCTTCAGCTCAAGTATCCCCATCT
GCCCTGCCTACAAGTTGGCCAGGAACAAAAGCATACCTACCTTCCCCTAGAGGTCTGTAACATTGTGGCT
GGGCAGCGCTGTATTAAAAAGCTGACCGACAACCAGACCTCGACCATGATAAAGGCCACAGCTAGATCCG
CTCCAGACAGACAGGAGGAGATCAGTCGCCTGATGAAGAATGCCAGCTACAACTTAGATCCCTACATCCA
GGAATTTGGGATCAAAGTGAAGGATGACATGACGGAGGTGACAGGGCGAGTGCTGCCGGCGCCCATCTTG
CAGTACGGCGGCCGGAACCGGGCCATTGCCACACCCAATCAGGGTGTCTGGGACATGCGGGGGAAACAGT
TCTACAATGGGATTGAGATCAAAGTCTGGGCCATCGCCTGCTTCGCACCCCAAAAACAGTGTCGAGAAGA
GGTGCTCAAGAACTTCACAGACCAGCTGCGGAAGATTTCCAAGGATGCGGGGATGCCTATCCAGGGTCAA
CCTTGTTTCTGCAAATATGCACAGGGGGCAGACAGCGTGGAGCCTATGTTCCGGCATCTCAAGAACACCT
ACTCAGGGCTGCAGCTCATTATTGTCATCCTGCCAGGGAAGACGCCGGTGTATGCTGAGGTGAAACGTGT
CGGAGATACACTCTTGGGAATGGCTACGCAGTGTGTGCAGGTGAAGAACGTGGTCAAGACCTCACCTCAG
ACTCTGTCCAACCTCTGCCTCAAGATCAATGTCAAACTTGGTGGCATTAACAGCATCCTAGTCCCACACC
AGCGCTCTGCCGTTTTTCAACAGCCAGTGATATTCCTGGGAGCAGATGTTACACACCCCCCAGCAGGGGA
TGGGAAAAAACCTTCTATCACAGCAGTGGTAGGCAGTATGGATGCCCACCCCAGCCGATACTGTGCTACT
GTGCGGGTACAGCGACCACGGCAAGAGATCATTGAAGACTTGTCCTACATGGTGCGTGAGCTCCTCATCC
AATTCTACAAGTCCACCCGTTTCAAGCCTACCCGCATCATCTTCTACCGAGATGGGGTGCCTGAAGGCCA
GCTACCCCAGATACTCCACTATGAGCTACTGGCCATTCGTGATGCCTGCATCAAACTGGAAAAGGACTAC
CAGCCTGGGATCACTTATATTGTGGTGCAGAAACGCCATCACACCCGCCTTTTCTGTGCTGACAAGAATG
AGCGAATTGGGAAGAGTGGTAACATCCCAGCTGGGACCACAGTGGACACCAACATCACCCACCCATTTGA
GTTTGACTTCTATCTGTGCAGCCACGCAGGCATCCAGGGCACCAGCCGACCATCCCATTACTATGTTCTT
TGGGATGACAACCGTTTCACAGCAGATGAGCTCCAGATCCTGACGTACCAGCTGTGCCACACTTACGTAC
GATGCACACGCTCTGTCTCTATCCCAGCACCTGCCTACTATGCCCGCCTGGTGGCTTTCCGGGCACGATA
CCACCTGGTGGACAAGGAGCATGACAGTGGAGAGGGGAGCCACATATCGGGGCAGAGCAATGGGCGGGAC
CCCCAGGCCCTGGCCAAAGCCGTGCAGGTTCACCAGGATACTCTGCGCACCATGTACTTCGCTTGAGGAT
CCACCGGATCTAGATAACTGATCATAATCAGCCATACCACATTTGTAGAGGTTTTACTTGCTTTAAAAAA
CCTCCCACACCTCCCCCTGAACCTGAAACATAAAATGAATGCAATTGTTGTTGTTAACTTGTTTATTGCA
GCTTATAATGGTTACAAATAAAGCAATAGCATCACAAATTTCACAAATAAAGCATTTTTTTCACTGCATT
CTAGTTGTGGTTTGTCCAAACTCATCAATGTATCTTAACGCGTAAATTGTAAGCGTTAATATTTTGTTAA
AATTCGCGTTAAATTTTTGTTAAATCAGCTCATTTTTTAACCAATAGGCCGAAATCGGCAAAATCCCTTA
TAAATCAAAAGAATAGACCGAGATAGGGT
[37 nt withheld, positions 4300-4336]
AAAGAACGTGGACTCCAACGTCAAAGG
[49 nt withheld, positions 4364-4412]
T
[91 nt withheld, positions 4414-4504]
G
[124 nt withheld, positions 4506-4629]
CAGGTGGCACTTTTCGGGGAAATGTGCGCGGAACCCCTATTTGTTTATTTTTCTAAATACATTCAAATAT
GTATCCGCTCATGAGACAATAACCCTGATAAATGCTTCAATAATATTGAAAAAGGAAGAGTCCTGAGGCG
GAAAGAACCAGCTGTGGAATGTGTGTCAGTTAGGGTGTGGAAAGTCCCCAGGCTCCCCAGCAGGCAGAAG
TATGCAAAGCATGCATCTCAATTAGTCAGCAACCAGGTGTGGAAAGTCCCCAGGCTCCCCAGCAGGCAGA
AGTATGCAAAGCATGCATCTCAATTAGTCAGCAACCATAGTCCCGCCCCTAACTCCGCCCATCCCGCCCC
TAACTCCGCCCAGTTCCGCCCATTCTCCGCCCCATGGCTGACTAATTTTTTTTATTTATGCAGAGGCCGA
GGCCGCCTCGGCCTCTGAGCTATTCCAGAAGTAGTGAGGAGGCTTTTTTGGAGGCCTAGGCTTTTGCAAA
GATCGATCAAGAGACAGGATGAGGATCGTTTCGCATGATTGAACAAGATGGATTGCACGCAGGTTCTCCG
GCCGCTTGGGTGGAGAGGCTATTCGGCTATGACTGGGCACAACAGACAATCGGCTGCTCTGATGCCGCCG
TGTTCCGGCTGTCAGCGCAGGGGCGCCCGGTTCTTTTTGTCAAGACCGACCTGTCCGGTGCCCTGAATGA
ACTGCAAGACGAGGCAGCGCGGCTATCGTGGCTGGCCACGACGGGCGTTCCTTGCGCAGCTGTGCTCGAC
GTTGTCACTGAAGCGGGAAGGGACTGGCTGCTATTGGGCGAAGTGCCGGGGCAGGATCTCCTGTCATCTC
ACCTTGCTCCTGCCGAGAAAGTATCCATCATGGCTGATGCAATGCGGCGGCTGCATACGCTTGATCCGGC
TACCTGCCCATTCGACCACCAAGCGAAACATCGCATCGAGCGAGCACGTACTCGGATGGAAGCCGGTCTT
GTCGATCAGGATGATCTGGACGAAGAGCATCAGGGGCTCGCGCCAGCCGAACTGTTCGCCAGGCTCAAGG
CGAGCATGCCCGACGGCGAGGATCTCGTCGTGACCCATGGCGATGCCTGCTTGCCGAATATCATGGTGGA
AAATGGCCGCTTTTCTGGATTCATCGACTGTGGCCGGCTGGGTGTGGCGGACCGCTATCAGGACATAGCG
TTGGCTACCCGTGATATTGCTGAAGAGCTTGGCGGCGAATGGGCTGACCGCTTCCTCGTGCTTTACGGTA
TCGCCGCTCCCGATTCGCAGCGCATCGCCTTCTATCGCCTTCTTGACGAGTTCTTCTGAGCGGGACTCTG
GGGTTCGAAATGACCGACCAAGCGACGCCCAACCTGCCATCACGAGATTTCGATTCCACCGCCGCCTTCT
ATGAAAGGTTGGGCTTCGGAATCGTTTTCCGGGACGCCGGCTGGATGATCCTCCAGCGCGGGGATCTCAT
GCTGGAGTTCTTCGCCCACCCTAGGGGGAGGCTAACTGAAACACGGAAGGAGACAATACCGGAAGGAACC
CGCGCTATGACGGCAATAAAAAGACAGAATAAAACGCACGGTGTTGGGTCGTTTGTTCATAAACGCGGGG
TTCGGTCCCAGGGCTGGCACTCTGTCGATACCCCACCGAGACCCCATTGGGGCCAATACGCCCGCGTTTC
TTCCTTTTCCCCACCCCACCCCCCAAGTTCGGGTGAAGGCCCAGGGCTCGCAGCCAACGTCGGGGCGGCA
GGCCCTGCCATAGCCTCAGGTTACTCATATATACTTTAGATTGATTTAAAACTTCATTTTTAATTTAAAA
GGATCTAGGTGAAGATCCTTTTTGATAATCTCATGACCAAAATCCCTTAACGTGAGTTTTCGTTCCACTG
AGCGTCAGACCCCGTAGAAAAGATCAAAGGATCTTCTTGAGATCCTTTTTTTCTGCGCGTAATCTGCTGC
TTGCAAACAAAAAAACCACCGCTACCAGCGGTGGTTTGTTTGCCGGATCAAGAGCTACCAACTCTTTTTC
CGAAGGTAACTGGCTTCAGCAGAGCGCAGATACCAAATACTGTTCTTCTAGTGTAGCCGTAGTTAGGCCA
CCACTTCAAGAACTCTGTAGCACCGCCTACATACCTCGCTCTGCTAATCCTGTTACCAGTGGCTGCTGCC
AGTGGCGATAAGTCGTGTCTTACCGGGTTGGACTCAAGACGATAGTTACCGGATAAGGCGCAGCGGTCGG
GCTGAACGGGGGGTTCGTGCACACAGCCCAGCTTGGAGCGAACGACCTACACCGAACTGAGATACCTACA
GCGTGAGCTATGAGAAAGCGCCACGCTTCCCGAAGGGAGAAAGGCGGACAGGTATCCGGTAAGCGGCAGG
GTCGGAACAGGAGAGCGCACGAGGGAGCTTCCAGGGGGAAACGCCTGGTATCTTTATAGTCCTGTCGGGT
TTCGCCACCTCTGACTTGAGCGTCGATTTTTGTGATGCTCGTCAGGGGGGCGGAGCCTATGGAAAAACGC
CAGCAACGCGGCCTTTTTACGGTTCCTGGCCTTTTGCTGGCCTTTTGCTCACATGTTCTTTCCTGCGTTA
TCCCCTGATTCTGTGGATAACCGTATTACCGCCATGCATTAGTTATTAATAGTAATCAATTACGGGGTCA
TTAGTTCATAGCCCATATATGGAGTTCCG
