Features (pLannotate 1.2.2; 18 found; start..end, strand, type, name):
      9..312     +  enhancer       CMV enhancer: human cytomegalovirus immediate early enhancer
    313..516     +  promoter       CMV promoter: human cytomegalovirus (CMV) immediate early promoter
    512..545     +  LTR            5' LTR (truncated) (fragment): truncated 5' long terminal repeat (LTR) from HIV-1
    561..579     +  promoter       T7 promoter: promoter for bacteriophage T7 RNA polymerase
    613..1329    +  CDS            EGFP: EGFP is a basic (constitutively fluorescent) green fluorescent protein published in 1996, derived from Aequorea victoria. It is reported to be a rapidly-maturing weak dimer with moderate acid sensitivity.
   1330..1350    +  misc_feature   MCS (fragment): multiple cloning site
   1351..3921    +  CDS            AGO1: AGO1_HUMAN - Also known as EIF2C1. Experimental evidence at protein level: Swiss-Prot protein existence level 1. Required for RNA-mediated gene silencing (RNAi). Binds to short RNAs such as microRNAs (miRNAs) or short interfering RNAs (siRNAs), and represses the translation of mRNAs which are complementary to them. Lacks endonuclease activity and does not appear to cleave target mRNAs. Also required for transcriptional gene silencing (TGS) of promoter regions which are complementary to bound short antigene RNAs (agRNAs). From Homo sapiens (Human).
   3947..4031    +  CDS            large T antigen (fragment): large T antigen from SV40 (simian virus 40)
   4054..4175    +  polyA_signal   SV40 poly(A) signal: SV40 polyadenylation signal
   4209..4637    -  rep_origin     f1 ori (sequence partly withheld): f1 bacteriophage origin of replication; arrow indicates direction of (+) strand synthesis
   4664..4768    +  promoter       AmpR promoter: bla
   4770..5127    +  promoter       SV40 promoter: SV40 enhancer and early promoter
   5162..5956    +  CDS            NeoR/KanR: aminoglycoside phosphotransferase from Tn5; aph(3')-II (or nptII); confers resistance to neomycin, kanamycin, and G418 (Geneticin®)
   5977..6129    +  CDS            ble (fragment): BLE_KLEPN - Experimental evidence at protein level: Swiss-Prot protein existence level 1. Binding protein with a strong affinity to the bleomycin family of antibiotics. Binds to CL990; an antimitotic-antibiotic compound. From Klebsiella pneumoniae.
   6188..6235    +  polyA_signal   HSV TK poly(A) signal: herpes simplex virus thymidine kinase polyadenylation signal (Cole and Stacy, 1985)
   6326..6342    -  polyA_signal   bGH poly(A) signal (fragment): bovine growth hormone polyadenylation signal
   6564..7152    +  rep_origin     ori: high-copy-number ColE1/pMB1/pBR322/pUC origin of replication
   7267..7318    +  enhancer       CMV enhancer (fragment): human cytomegalovirus immediate early enhancer
>Addgene plasmid #146314 | pT7-EGFP-C1-HsAGO1_F | analyzer sequence | sequence record 288759
GAGTTCCGCGTTACATAACTTACGGTAAATGGCCCGCCTGGCTGACCGCCCAACGACCCCCGCCCATTGA
CGTCAATAATGACGTATGTTCCCATAGTAACGCCAATAGGGACTTTCCATTGACGTCAATGGGTGGAGTA
TTTACGGTAAACTGCCCACTTGGCAGTACATCAAGTGTATCATATGCCAAGTACGCCCCCTATTGACGTC
AATGACGGTAAATGGCCCGCCTGGCATTATGCCCAGTACATGACCTTATGGGACTTTCCTACTTGGCAGT
ACATCTACGTATTAGTCATCGCTATTACCATGGTGATGCGGTTTTGGCAGTACATCAATGGGCGTGGATA
GCGGTTTGACTCACGGGGATTTCCAAGTCTCCACCCCATTGACGTCAATGGGAGTTTGTTTTGGCACCAA
AATCAACGGGACTTTCCAAAATGTCGTAACAACTCCGCCCCATTGACGCAAATGGGCGGTAGGCGTGTAC
GGTGGGAGGTCTATATAAGCAGAGCTCTCTGGCTAACTAGAGAACCCACTGCTTACTGGCTTATCGAAAT
TAATACGACTCACTATAGGGAGACCCAAGCTCTAGCGCTACCGGTCGCCACCATGGTGAGCAAGGGCGAG
GAGCTGTTCACCGGGGTGGTGCCCATCCTGGTCGAGCTGGACGGCGACGTAAACGGCCACAAGTTCAGCG
TGTCCGGCGAGGGCGAGGGCGATGCCACCTACGGCAAGCTGACCCTGAAGTTCATCTGCACCACCGGCAA
GCTGCCCGTGCCCTGGCCCACCCTCGTGACCACCCTGACCTACGGCGTGCAGTGCTTCAGCCGCTACCCC
GACCACATGAAGCAGCACGACTTCTTCAAGTCCGCCATGCCCGAAGGCTACGTCCAGGAGCGCACCATCT
TCTTCAAGGACGACGGCAACTACAAGACCCGCGCCGAGGTGAAGTTCGAGGGCGACACCCTGGTGAACCG
CATCGAGCTGAAGGGCATCGACTTCAAGGAGGACGGCAACATCCTGGGGCACAAGCTGGAGTACAACTAC
AACAGCCACAACGTCTATATCATGGCCGACAAGCAGAAGAACGGCATCAAGGTGAACTTCAAGATCCGCC
ACAACATCGAGGACGGCAGCGTGCAGCTCGCCGACCACTACCAGCAGAACACCCCCATCGGCGACGGCCC
CGTGCTGCTGCCCGACAACCACTACCTGAGCACCCAGTCCGCCCTGAGCAAAGACCCCAACGAGAAGCGC
GATCACATGGTCCTGCTGGAGTTCGTGACCGCCGCCGGGATCACTCTCGGCATGGACGAGCTGTACAAGT
CCGGACTCAGATCTCGAGCTATGGAAGCGGGACCCTCGGGAGCAGCTGCGGGCGCTTACCTGCCCCCCCT
GCAGCAGGTGTTCCAGGCACCTCGCCGGCCTGGCATTGGCACTGTGGGGAAACCAATCAAGCTCCTGGCC
AATTACTTTGAGGTGGACATCCCTAAGATCGACGTGTACCACTACGAGGTGGACATCAAGCCGGATAAGT
GTCCCCGTAGAGTCAACCGGGAAGTGGTGGAATACATGGTCCAGCATTTCAAGCCTCAGATCTTTGGTGA
TCGCAAGCCTGTGTATGATGGAAAGAAGAACATTTACACTGTCACAGCACTGCCCATTGGCAACGAACGG
GTCGACTTTGAGGTGACAATCCCTGGGGAAGGGAAGGATCGAATCTTTAAGGTCTCCATCAAGTGGCTAG
CCATTGTGAGCTGGCGAATGCTGCATGAGGCCCTGGTCAGCGGCCAGATCCCTGTTCCCTTGGAGTCTGT
GCAAGCCCTGGATGTGGCCATGAGGCACCTGGCATCCATGAGGTACACCCCTGTGGGCCGCTCCTTCTTC
TCACCGCCTGAGGGCTACTACCACCCGCTGGGGGGTGGGCGCGAGGTCTGGTTCGGCTTTCACCAGTCTG
TGCGCCCTGCCATGTGGAAGATGATGCTCAACATTGATGTCTCAGCCACTGCCTTTTATAAGGCACAGCC
AGTGATTGAGTTCATGTGTGAGGTGCTGGACATCAGGAACATAGATGAGCAGCCCAAGCCCCTCACGGAC
TCTCAGCGCGTTCGCTTCACCAAGGAGATCAAGGGCCTGAAGGTGGAAGTCACCCACTGTGGACAGATGA
AGAGGAAGTACCGCGTGTGTAATGTTACCCGTCGCCCTGCTAGCCATCAGACATTCCCCTTACAGCTGGA
GAGTGGACAGACTGTGGAGTGCACAGTGGCACAGTATTTCAAGCAGAAATATAACCTTCAGCTCAAGTAT
CCCCATCTGCCCTGCCTACAAGTTGGCCAGGAACAAAAGCATACCTACCTTCCCCTAGAGGTCTGTAACA
TTGTGGCTGGGCAGCGCTGTATTAAAAAGCTGACCGACAACCAGACCTCGACCATGATAAAGGCCACAGC
TAGATCCGCTCCAGACAGACAGGAGGAGATCAGTCGCCTGATGAAGAATGCCAGCTACAACTTAGATCCC
TACATCCAGGAATTTGGGATCAAAGTGAAGGATGACATGACGGAGGTGACAGGGCGAGTGCTGCCGGCGC
CCATCTTGCAGTACGGCGGCCGGAACCGGGCCATTGCCACACCCAATCAGGGTGTCTGGGACATGCGGGG
GAAACAGTTCTACAATGGGATTGAGATCAAAGTCTGGGCCATCGCCTGCTTCGCACCCCAAAAACAGTGT
CGAGAAGAGGTGCTCAAGAACTTCACAGACCAGCTGCGGAAGATTTCCAAGGATGCGGGGATGCCTATCC
AGGGTCAACCTTGTTTCTGCAAATATGCACAGGGGGCAGACAGCGTGGAGCCTATGTTCCGGCATCTCAA
GAACACCTACTCAGGGCTGCAGCTCATTATTGTCATCCTGCCAGGGAAGACGCCGGTGTATGCTGAGGTG
AAACGTGTCGGAGATACACTCTTGGGAATGGCTACGCAGTGTGTGCAGGTGAAGAACGTGGTCAAGACCT
CACCTCAGACTCTGTCCAACCTCTGCCTCAAGATCAATGTCAAACTTGGTGGCATTAACAACATCCTAGT
CCCACACCAGCGCTCTGCCGTTTTTCAACAGCCAGTGATATTCCTGGGAGCAGATGTTACACACCCCCCA
GCAGGGGATGGGAAAAAACCTTCTATCACAGCAGTGGTAGGCAGTATGGATGCCCACCCCAGCCGATACT
GTGCTACTGTGCGGGTACAGCGACCACGGCAAGAGATCATTGAAGACTTGTCCTACATGGTGCGTGAGCT
CCTCATCCAATTCTACAAGTCCACCCGTTTCAAGCCTACCCGCATCATCTTCTACCGAGATGGGGTGCCT
GAAGGCCAGCTACCCCAGATACTCCACTATGAGCTACTGGCCATTCGTGATGCCTGCATCAAACTGGAAA
AGGACTACCAGCCTGGGATCACTTATATTGTGGTGCAGAAACGCCATCACACCCGCCTTTTCTGTGCTGA
CAAGAATGAGCGAATTGGGAAGAGTGGTAACATCCCAGCTGGGACCACAGTGGACACCAACATCACCCAC
CCATTTGAGTTTGACTTCTATCTGTGCAGCCACGCAGGCATCCAGGGCACCAGCCGACCATCCCATTACT
ATGTTCTTTGGGATGACAACCGTTTCACAGCAGATGAGCTCCAGATCCTGACGTACCAGCTGTGCCACAC
TTACGTACGATGCACACGCTCTGTCTCTATCCCAGCACCTGCCTACTATGCCCGCCTGGTGGCTTTCCGG
GCACGATACCACCTGGTGGACAAGGAGCATGACAGTGGAGAGGGGAGCCACATATCGGGGCAGAGCAATG
GGCGGGACCCCCAGGCCCTGGCCAAAGCCGTGCAGGTTCACCAGGATACTCTGCGCACCATGTACTTCGC
TTGAGGATCCACCGGATCTAGATAACTGATCATAATCAGCCATACCACATTTGTAGAGGTTTTACTTGCT
TTAAAAAACCTCCCACACCTCCCCCTGAACCTGAAACATAAAATGAATGCAATTGTTGTTGTTAACTTGT
TTATTGCAGCTTATAATGGTTACAAATAAAGCAATAGCATCACAAATTTCACAAATAAAGCATTTTTTTC
ACTGCATTCTAGTTGTGGTTTGTCCAAACTCATCAATGTATCTTAACGCGTAAATTGTAAGCGTTAATAT
TTTGTTAAAATTCGCGTTAAATTTTTGTTAAATCAGCTCATTTTTTAACCAATAGGCCGAAATCGGCAAA
ATCCCTTATAAATCAAAAGAATAGACCGAGATAGGGT
[37 nt withheld, positions 4308-4344]
AAAGAACGTGGACTCCAACGTCAAAGG
[49 nt withheld, positions 4372-4420]
T
[91 nt withheld, positions 4422-4512]
G
[124 nt withheld, positions 4514-4637]
CAGGTGGCACTTTTCGGGGAAATGTGCGCGGAACCCCTATTTGTTTATTTTTCTAAATACATTCAAATAT
GTATCCGCTCATGAGACAATAACCCTGATAAATGCTTCAATAATATTGAAAAAGGAAGAGTCCTGAGGCG
GAAAGAACCAGCTGTGGAATGTGTGTCAGTTAGGGTGTGGAAAGTCCCCAGGCTCCCCAGCAGGCAGAAG
TATGCAAAGCATGCATCTCAATTAGTCAGCAACCAGGTGTGGAAAGTCCCCAGGCTCCCCAGCAGGCAGA
AGTATGCAAAGCATGCATCTCAATTAGTCAGCAACCATAGTCCCGCCCCTAACTCCGCCCATCCCGCCCC
TAACTCCGCCCAGTTCCGCCCATTCTCCGCCCCATGGCTGACTAATTTTTTTTATTTATGCAGAGGCCGA
GGCCGCCTCGGCCTCTGAGCTATTCCAGAAGTAGTGAGGAGGCTTTTTTGGAGGCCTAGGCTTTTGCAAA
GATCGATCAAGAGACAGGATGAGGATCGTTTCGCATGATTGAACAAGATGGATTGCACGCAGGTTCTCCG
GCCGCTTGGGTGGAGAGGCTATTCGGCTATGACTGGGCACAACAGACAATCGGCTGCTCTGATGCCGCCG
TGTTCCGGCTGTCAGCGCAGGGGCGCCCGGTTCTTTTTGTCAAGACCGACCTGTCCGGTGCCCTGAATGA
ACTGCAAGACGAGGCAGCGCGGCTATCGTGGCTGGCCACGACGGGCGTTCCTTGCGCAGCTGTGCTCGAC
GTTGTCACTGAAGCGGGAAGGGACTGGCTGCTATTGGGCGAAGTGCCGGGGCAGGATCTCCTGTCATCTC
ACCTTGCTCCTGCCGAGAAAGTATCCATCATGGCTGATGCAATGCGGCGGCTGCATACGCTTGATCCGGC
TACCTGCCCATTCGACCACCAAGCGAAACATCGCATCGAGCGAGCACGTACTCGGATGGAAGCCGGTCTT
GTCGATCAGGATGATCTGGACGAAGAGCATCAGGGGCTCGCGCCAGCCGAACTGTTCGCCAGGCTCAAGG
CGAGCATGCCCGACGGCGAGGATCTCGTCGTGACCCATGGCGATGCCTGCTTGCCGAATATCATGGTGGA
AAATGGCCGCTTTTCTGGATTCATCGACTGTGGCCGGCTGGGTGTGGCGGACCGCTATCAGGACATAGCG
TTGGCTACCCGTGATATTGCTGAAGAGCTTGGCGGCGAATGGGCTGACCGCTTCCTCGTGCTTTACGGTA
TCGCCGCTCCCGATTCGCAGCGCATCGCCTTCTATCGCCTTCTTGACGAGTTCTTCTGAGCGGGACTCTG
GGGTTCGAAATGACCGACCAAGCGACGCCCAACCTGCCATCACGAGATTTCGATTCCACCGCCGCCTTCT
ATGAAAGGTTGGGCTTCGGAATCGTTTTCCGGGACGCCGGCTGGATGATCCTCCAGCGCGGGGATCTCAT
GCTGGAGTTCTTCGCCCACCCTAGGGGGAGGCTAACTGAAACACGGAAGGAGACAATACCGGAAGGAACC
CGCGCTATGACGGCAATAAAAAGACAGAATAAAACGCACGGTGTTGGGTCGTTTGTTCATAAACGCGGGG
TTCGGTCCCAGGGCTGGCACTCTGTCGATACCCCACCGAGACCCCATTGGGGCCAATACGCCCGCGTTTC
TTCCTTTTCCCCACCCCACCCCCCAAGTTCGGGTGAAGGCCCAGGGCTCGCAGCCAACGTCGGGGCGGCA
GGCCCTGCCATAGCCTCAGGTTACTCATATATACTTTAGATTGATTTAAAACTTCATTTTTAATTTAAAA
GGATCTAGGTGAAGATCCTTTTTGATAATCTCATGACCAAAATCCCTTAACGTGAGTTTTCGTTCCACTG
AGCGTCAGACCCCGTAGAAAAGATCAAAGGATCTTCTTGAGATCCTTTTTTTCTGCGCGTAATCTGCTGC
TTGCAAACAAAAAAACCACCGCTACCAGCGGTGGTTTGTTTGCCGGATCAAGAGCTACCAACTCTTTTTC
CGAAGGTAACTGGCTTCAGCAGAGCGCAGATACCAAATACTGTCCTTCTAGTGTAGCCGTAGTTAGGCCA
CCACTTCAAGAACTCTGTAGCACCGCCTACATACCTCGCTCTGCTAATCCTGTTACCAGTGGCTGCTGCC
AGTGGCGATAAGTCGTGTCTTACCGGGTTGGACTCAAGACGATAGTTACCGGATAAGGCGCAGCGGTCGG
GCTGAACGGGGGGTTCGTGCACACAGCCCAGCTTGGAGCGAACGACCTACACCGAACTGAGATACCTACA
GCGTGAGCTATGAGAAAGCGCCACGCTTCCCGAAGGGAGAAAGGCGGACAGGTATCCGGTAAGCGGCAGG
GTCGGAACAGGAGAGCGCACGAGGGAGCTTCCAGGGGGAAACGCCTGGTATCTTTATAGTCCTGTCGGGT
TTCGCCACCTCTGACTTGAGCGTCGATTTTTGTGATGCTCGTCAGGGGGGCGGAGCCTATGGAAAAACGC
CAGCAACGCGGCCTTTTTACGGTTCCTGGCCTTTTGCTGGCCTTTTGCTCACATGTTCTTTCCTGCGTTA
TCCCCTGATTCTGTGGATAACCGTATTACCGCCATGCATTAGTTATTAATAGTAATCAATTACGGGGTCA
TTAGTTCATAGCCCATATATG
